>Addgene plasmid #127388 | UAS-FRT-GFP-FRT-u(M)Cas9 | addgene full sequence | sequence record 308968 | Addgene NGS Result
CTAAATTGTAAGCGTTAATATTTTGTTAAAATTCGCGTTAAATTTTTGTTAAATCAGCTCATTTTTTAAC
CAATAGGCCGAAATCGGCAAAATCCCTTATAAATCAAAAGAATAGACCGAGATAGGGT
[37 nt withheld, positions 129-165]
AAAGAACGTGGACTCCAACGTCAAAGG
[49 nt withheld, positions 193-241]
T
[91 nt withheld, positions 243-333]
G
[124 nt withheld, positions 335-458]
CCCATTCGCCATTCAGGCTGCGCAACTGTTGGGAAGGGCGATCGGTGCGGGCCTCTTCGCTATTACGCCA
GCTGGCGAAAGGGGGATGTGCTGCAAGGCGATTAAGTTGGGTAACGCCAGGGTTTTCCCAGTCACGACGT
TGTAAAACGACGGCCAGTGAATTGTAATACGACTCACTATAGGGCGAATTGGGTACGTACCGGGCCCCTA
GTATGTATGTAAGTTAATAAAACCCATTTTTGCGGAAAGTAGATAAAAAAAACATTTTTTTTTTTTACTG
CACTGGATATCATTGAACTTATCTGATCAGTTTTAAATTTACTTCGATCCAAGGGTATTTGATGTACCAG
GTTCTTTCGATTACCTCTCACTCAAAATGACATTCCACTCAAAGTCAGCGCTGTTTGCCTCCTTCTCTGT
CCACAGAAATATCGCCGTCTCTTTCGCCGCTGCGTCCGCTATCTCTTTCGCCACCGTTTGTAGCGTTACG
TAGCGTCAATGTCCGCCTTCAGTTGCATTTTGTCAGCGGTTTCGTGACGAAGCTCCAAGCGGTTTACGCC
ATCAATTAAACACAAAGTGCTGTGCCAAAACTCCTCTCGCTTCTTATTTTTGTTTGTTTTTTGAGTGATT
GGGGTGGTGATTGGTTTTGGGTGGGTAAGCAGGGGAAAGTGTGAAAAATCCCGGCAATGGGCCAAGAGGA
TCAGGAGCTATTAATTCGCGGAGGCAGCAAACACCCATCTGCCGAGCATCTGAACAATGTGAGTAGTACA
TGTGCATACATCTTAAGTTCACTTGATCTATAGGAACTGCGATTGCAACATCAAATTGTCTGCGGCGTGA
GAACTGCGACCCACAAAAATCCCAAACCGCAATTGCACAAACAAATAGTGACACGAAACAGATTATTCTG
GTAGCTGTTCTCGCTATATAAGACAATTTTTGAGATCATATCATGATCAAGACATCTAAAGGCATTCATT
TTCGACTATATTCTTTTTTACAAAAAATATAACAACCAGATATTTTAAGCTGATCCTAGATGCACAAAAA
ATAAATAAAAGTATAAACCTACTTCGTAGGATACTTCGGGGTACTTTTTGTTCGGGGTTAGATGAGCATA
ACGCTTGTAGTTGATATTTGAGATCCCCTATCATTGCAGGGTGACAGCGGAGCGGCTTCGCAGAGCTGCA
TTAACCAGGGCTTCGGGCAGGCCAAAAACTACGGCACGCTCCGGCCACCCAGTCCGCCGGAGGACTCCGG
TTCAGGGAGCGGCCAACTAGCCGAGAACCTCACCTATGCCTGGCACAATATGGACATCTTTGGGGCGGTC
AATCAGCCGGGCTCCGGATGGCGGCAGCTGGTCAACCGGACACGCGGACTATTCTGCAACGAGCGACACA
TACCGGCGCCCAGGAAACATTTGCTCAAGAACGGTGAGTTTCTATTCGCAGTCGGCTGATCTGTGTGAAA
TCTTAATAAAGGGTCCAATTACCAATTTGAAACTCAGTTTGCGGCGTGGCCTATCCGGGCGAACTTTTGG
CCGTGATGGGCAGTTCCGGTGCCGGAAAGACGACCCTGCTGAATGCCCTTGCCTTTCGATCGCCGCAGGG
CATCCAAGTATCGCCATCCGGGATGCGACTGCTCAATGGCCAACCTGTGGACGCCAAGGAGATGCAGGCC
AGGTGCGCCTATGTCCAGCAGGATGACCTCTTTATCGGCTCCCTAACGGCCAGGGAACACCTGATTTTCC
AAGCCATGGTGCGGATGCCACGACATCTGACCTATCGGCAGCGAGTGGCCCGCGTGGATCAGGTGATCCA
GGAGCTTTCGCTCAGCAAATGTCAGCACACGATCATCGGTGTGCCCGGCAGGGTGAAAGGTCTGTCCGGC
GGAGAAAGGAAGCGTCTGGCATTCGCCTCCGAGGCTCTAACCGATCCGCCGCTTCTGATCTGCGATGAGC
CCACCTCCGGACTGGACTCCTTTACCGCCCACAGCGTCGTCCAGGTGCTGAAGAAGCTGTCGCAGAAGGG
CAAGACCGTCATCCTGACCATTCATCAGCCGTCTTCCGAGCTGTTTGAGCTCTTTGACAAGATCCTTCTG
ATGGCCGAGGGCAGGGTAGCTTTCTTGGGCACTCCCAGCGAAGCCGTCGACTTCTTTTCCTAGTGAGTTC
GATGTGTTTATTAAGGGTATCTAGTATTACATAACATCTCAACTCCTATCCAGCGTGGGTGCCCAGTGTC
CTACCAACTACAATCCGGCGGACTTTTACGTACAGGTGTTGGCCGTTGTGCCCGGACGGGAGATCGAGTC
CCGTGATCGGATCGCCAAGATATGCGACAATTTTGCCATTAGCAAAGTAGCCCGGGATATGGAGCAGTTG
TTGGCCACCAAAAATCTGGAGAAGCCACTGGAGCAGCCGGAGAATGGGTACACCTACAAGGCCACCTGGT
TCATGCAGTTCCGGGCGGTCCTGTGGCGATCCTGGCTGTCGGTGCTCAAGGAACCACTCCTCGTAAAAGT
GCGACTTATTCAGACAACGGTGAGTGGTTCCAGTGGAAACAAATGATATAACGCTTACAATTCTTGGAAA
CAAATTCGCTAGATTTTAGATAGAATTGCCTGATTCCACACCCTTCTTAGTTTTTTTCAATGAGATGTAT
AGTTTATAGTTTTGCAGAAGATAAATAAATTTCATTTAACTCGCGAATATTAATGAGATGCGAGTAACAT
TTTAATTTGCAGATGGTTGCCATCTTGATTGGCCTCATCTTTTTGGGCCAACAACTCACGCAAGTGGGTG
TGATGAATATCAACGGAGCCATCTTCCTCTTCCTGACCAACATGACCTTTCAAAACGTCTTTGCCACGAT
AAATGTAAGTCATGTTTAGAATACATTTGCATTTCAATAATTTACTAACTTTCTAATGAATCGATTCGAT
TTAGGTGTTCACCTCAGAGCTGCCAGTTTTTATGAGGGAGGCCCGAAGTCGACTTTATCGCTGTGACACA
TACTTTCTGGGCAAAACGATTGCCGAATTGCCGCTTTTTCTCACAGTGCCACTGGTCTTCACGGCGATTG
CCTATCCGATGATCGGACTGCGGGCCGGAGTGCTGCACTTCTTCAACTGCCTGGCGCTGGTCACTCTGGT
GGCCAATGTGTCAACGTCCTTCGGATATCTAATATCCTGCGCCAGCTCCTCGACCTCGATGGCGCTGTCT
GTGGGTCCGCCGGTTATCATACCATTCCTGCTCTTTGGCGGCTTCTTCTTGAACTCGGGCTCGGTGCCAG
TATACCTCAAATGGTTGTCGTACCTCTCATGGTTCCGTTACGCCAACGAGGGTCTGCTGATTAACCAATG
GGCGGACGTGGAGCCGGGCGAAATTAGCTGCACATCGTCGAACACCACGTGCCCCAGTTCGGGCAAGGTC
ATCCTGGAGACGCTTAACTTCTCCGCCGCCGATCTGCCGCTGGACTACGTGGGTCTGGCCATTCTCATCG
TGAGCTTCCGGGTGCTCGCATATCTGGCTCTAAGACTTCGGGCCCGACGCAAGGAGTAGCCGACATATAT
CCGAAATAACTGCTTGTTTTTTTTTTTTACCATTATTACCATCGTGTTTACTGTTTATTGCCCCCTCAAA
AAGCTAATGTAATTATATTTGTGCCAATAAAAACAAGATATGACCTATAGAATACAAGTATTTCCCCTTC
GAACATCCCCACAAGTAGACTTTGGATTTGTCTTCTAACCAAAAGACTTACACACCTGCATACCTTACAT
CAAAAACTCGTTTATCGCTACATAAAACACCGGGATATATTTTTTATATACATACTTTTCAAATCGCGCG
CCCTCTTCATAATTCACCTCCACCACACCACGTTTCGTAGTTGCTCTTTCGCTGTCTCCCACCCGCTCTC
CGCAACACATTCACCTTTTGTTCGACGACCTTGGAGCGACTGTCGTTAGTTCCGCGCGATTCGGTTCGCT
CAAATGGTTCCGAGTGGTTCATTTCGTCTCAATAGAAATTAGTAATAAATATTTGTATGTACAATTTATT
TGCTCCAATATATTTGTATATATTTCCCTCACAGCTATATTTATTCTAATTTAATATTATGACTTTTTAA
GGTAATTTTTTGTGACCTGTTCGGAGTGATTAGCGTTACAATTTGAACTGAAAGTGACATCCAGTGTTTG
TTCCTTGTGTAGATGCATCTCAAAAAAATGGTGGGCATAATAGTGTTGTTTATATATATCAAAAATAACA
ACTATAATAATAAGAATACATTTAATTTAGAAAATGCTTGGATTTCACTGGAACTAGGCTAGCATAACTT
CGTATAATGTATGCTATACGAAGTTATGCTAGCGGATCCTGGCCACGTAATAAGTGTGCGTTGAATTTAT
TCGCAAAAACATTGCATATTTTCGGCAAAGTAAAATTTTGTTGCATACCTTATCAAAAAATAAGTGCTGC
ATACTTTTTAGAGAAACCAAATAATTTTTTATTGCATACCCGTTTTTAATAAAATACATTGCATACCCTC
TTTTAATAAAAAATATTGCATACTTTGACGAAACAAATTTTCGTTGCATACCCAATAAAAGATTATTATA
TTGCATACCCGTTTTTAATAAAATACATTGCATACCCTCTTTTAATAAAAAATATTGCATACGTTGACGA
AACAAATTTTCGTTGCATACCCAATAAAAGATTATTATATTGCATACCTTTTCTTGCCATACCATTTAGC
CGATCAATTGTGCTCGGCAACAGTATATTTGTGGTGTGCCAACCAACAACAGATCCAAGCTGGCCGCGGC
TCGATCCGCTTGCATGCCTGCAGGTCGGAGTACTGTCCTCCGAGCGGAGTACTGTCCTCCGAGCGGAGTA
CTGTCCTCCGAGCGGAGTACTGTCCTCCGAGCGGAGTACTGTCCTCCGAGCGGAAGCTTGCATGCCTGCA
GGTCGGAGTACTGTCCTCCGAGCGGAGTACTGTCCTCCGAGCGGAGTACTGTCCTCCGAGCGGAGTACTG
TCCTCCGAGCGGAGTACTGTCCTCCGAGCGGAGACTCTAGCGAGCTCGCCCGGGGATCGAGCGCAGCGGT
ATAAAAGGGCGCGGGGTGGCTGAGAGCATCAGTTGTGAATGAATGTTCGAGCCGAGCAGACGTGCCGCTG
CCTTCGTTAATATCCTTTGAATAAGCCAACTTTGAATCACAAGACGCATACCAAACGAAGTTCCTATACT
TTCTAGAGAATAGGAACTTCCAAAATGGTGAGCAAGGGCGAGGAGCTGTTCACCGGGGTGGTGCCCATCC
TGGTCGAGCTGGACGGCGACGTAAACGGCCACAAGTTCAGCGTGTCCGGCGAGGGCGAGGGCGATGCCAC
CTACGGCAAGCTGACCCTGAAGTTCATCTGCACCACCGGCAAGCTGCCCGTGCCCTGGCCCACCCTCGTG
ACCACCCTGACCTACGGCGTGCAGTGCTTCAGCCGCTACCCCGACCACATGAAGCAGCACGACTTCTTCA
AGTCCGCCATGCCCGAAGGCTACGTCCAGGAGCGCACCATCTTCTTCAAGGACGACGGCAACTACAAGAC
CCGCGCCGAGGTGAAGTTCGAGGGCGACACCCTGGTGAACCGCATCGAGCTGAAGGGCATCGACTTCAAG
GAGGACGGCAACATCCTGGGGCACAAGCTGGAGTACAACTACAACAGCCACAACGTCTATATCATGGCCG
ACAAGCAGAAGAACGGCATCAAGGTGAACTTCAAGATCCGCCACAACATCGAGGACGGCAGCGTGCAGCT
CGCCGACCACTACCAGCAGAACACCCCCATCGGCGACGGCCCCGTGCTGCTGCCCGACAACCACTACCTG
AGCACCCAGTCCAAGCTGAGCAAAGACCCCAACGAGAAGCGCGATCACATGGTCCTGCTGGAGTTCGTGA
CCGCCGCCGGGATCACTCTCGGCATGGACGAGCTGTACAAGCCGCGGCCCGAGAAGCGTAAACAGGAATA
AGGATCTTTGTGAAGGAACCTTACTTCTGTGGTGTGACATAATTGGACAAACTACCTACAGAGATTTAAA
GCTCTAAGGTAAATATAAAATTTTTAAGTGTATAATGTGTTAAACTACTGATTCTAATTGTTTGTGTATT
TTAGATTCCAACCTATGGAACTGATGAATGGGAGCAGTGGTGGAATGCCTTTAATGAGGAAAACCTGTTT
TGCTCAGAAGAAATGCCATCTAGTGATGATGAGGCTACTGCTGACTCTCAACATTCTACTCCTCCAAAAA
AGAAGAGAAAGGTAGAAGACCCCAAGGACTTTCCTTCAGAATTGCTAAGTTTTTTGAGTCATGCTGTGTT
TAGTAATAGAACTCTTGCTTGCTTTGCTATTTACACCACAAAGGAAAAAGCTGCACTGCTATACAAGAAA
ATTATGGAAAAATATTTGATGTATAGTGCCTTGACTAGAGATCATAATCAGCCATACCACATTTGTAGAG
GTTTTACTTGCTTTAAAAAACCTCCCACACCTCCCCCTGAACCTGAAACATAAAATGAATGCAATTGTTG
TTGTTAACTTGTTTATTGCAGCTTATAATGGTTACAAATAAAGCAATAGCATCACAAATTTCACAAATAA
AGCATTTTTTTCACTGCATTCTAGTTGTGGTTTGTCCAAACTCATCAATGTATCTTATCATGTCTGGATC
ACTAGTGATCTGGCCGGGAAGTTCCTATACTTTCTAGAGAATAGGAACTTCGAATTCCAACATGGTGAGC
AAGGGCGAGGAGCTGTTCACCGGGGTGGTGCCCATCCTGGTCGAGCTGGACGGCTCTAGAGCCCTCGCCG
GACACGCTGAACTTGTGGCCGTTTACGTCGCTAGATAATAACATGGACAAGAAGTACTCCATTGGGCTCG
ATATCGGCACAAACAGCGTCGGCTGGGCCGTCATTACGGACGAGTACAAGGTGCCGAGCAAAAAATTCAA
AGTTCTGGGCAATACCGATCGCCACAGCATAAAGAAGAACCTCATTGGCGCCCTCCTGTTCGACTCCGGG
GAGACGGCCGAAGCCACGCGGCTCAAAAGAACAGCACGGCGCAGATATACCCGCAGAAAGAATCGGATCT
GCTACCTGCAGGAGATCTTTAGTAATGAGATGGCTAAGGTGGATGACTCTTTCTTCCATAGGCTGGAGGA
GTCCTTTTTGGTGGAGGAGGATAAAAAGCACGAGCGCCACCCAATCTTTGGCAATATCGTGGACGAGGTG
GCGTACCATGAAAAGTACCCAACCATATATCATCTGAGGAAGAAGCTTGTAGACAGTACTGATAAGGCTG
ACTTGCGGTTGATCTATCTCGCGCTGGCGCATATGATCAAATTTCGGGGACACTTCCTCATCGAGGGGGA
CCTGAACCCAGACAACAGCGATGTCGACAAACTCTTTATCCAACTGGTTCAGACTTACAATCAGCTTTTC
GAAGAGAACCCGATCAACGCATCCGGAGTTGACGCCAAAGCAATCCTGAGCGCTAGGCTGTCCAAATCCC
GGCGGCTCGAAAACCTCATCGCACAGCTCCCTGGGGAGAAGAAGAACGGCCTGTTTGGTAATCTTATCGC
CCTGTCACTCGGGCTGACCCCCAACTTTAAATCTAACTTCGACCTGGCCGAAGATGCCAAGCTTCAACTG
AGCAAAGACACCTACGATGATGATCTCGACAATCTGCTGGCCCAGATCGGCGACCAGTACGCAGACCTTT
TTTTGGCGGCAAAGAACCTGTCAGACGCCATTCTGCTGAGTGATATTCTGCGAGTGAACACGGAGATCAC
CAAAGCTCCGCTGAGCGCTAGTATGATCAAGCGCTATGATGAGCACCACCAAGACTTGACTTTGCTGAAG
GCCCTTGTCAGACAGCAACTGCCTGAGAAGTACAAGGAAATTTTCTTCGATCAGTCTAAAAATGGCTACG
CCGGATACATTGACGGCGGAGCAAGCCAGGAGGAATTTTACAAATTTATTAAGCCCATCTTGGAAAAAAT
GGACGGCACCGAGGAGCTGCTGGTAAAGCTTAACAGAGAAGATCTGTTGCGCAAACAGCGCACTTTCGAC
AATGGAAGCATCCCCCACCAGATTCACCTGGGCGAACTGCACGCTATCCTCAGGCGGCAAGAGGATTTCT
ACCCCTTTTTGAAAGATAACAGGGAAAAGATTGAGAAAATCCTCACATTTCGGATACCCTACTATGTAGG
CCCCCTCGCCCGGGGAAATTCCAGATTCGCGTGGATGACTCGCAAATCAGAAGAGACCATCACTCCCTGG
AACTTCGAGGAAGTCGTGGATAAGGGGGCCTCTGCCCAGTCCTTCATCGAAAGGATGACTAACTTTGATA
AAAATCTGCCTAACGAAAAGGTGCTTCCTAAACACTCTCTGCTGTACGAGTACTTCACAGTTTATAACGA
GCTCACCAAGGTCAAATACGTCACAGAAGGGATGAGAAAGCCAGCATTCCTGTCTGGAGAGCAGAAGAAA
GCTATCGTGGACCTCCTCTTCAAGACGAACCGGAAAGTTACCGTGAAACAGCTCAAAGAAGACTATTTCA
AAAAGATTGAATGTTTCGACTCTGTTGAAATCAGCGGAGTGGAGGATCGCTTCAACGCATCCCTGGGAAC
GTATCACGATCTCCTGAAAATCATTAAAGACAAGGACTTCCTGGACAATGAGGAGAACGAGGACATTCTT
GAGGACATTGTCCTCACCCTTACGTTGTTTGAAGATAGGGAGATGATTGAAGAACGCTTGAAAACTTACG
CTCATCTCTTCGACGACAAAGTCATGAAACAGCTCAAGAGGCGCCGATATACAGGATGGGGGCGGCTGTC
AAGAAAACTGATCAATGGGATCCGAGACAAGCAGAGTGGAAAGACAATCCTGGATTTTCTTAAGTCCGAT
GGATTTGCCAACCGGAACTTCATGCAGTTGATCCATGATGACTCTCTCACCTTTAAGGAGGACATCCAGA
AAGCACAAGTTTCTGGCCAGGGGGACAGTCTTCACGAGCACATCGCTAATCTTGCAGGTAGCCCAGCTAT
CAAAAAGGGAATACTGCAGACCGTTAAGGTCGTGGATGAACTCGTCAAAGTAATGGGAAGGCATAAGCCC
GAGAATATCGTTATCGAGATGGCCCGAGAGAACCAAACTACCCAGAAGGGACAGAAGAACAGTAGGGAAA
GGATGAAGAGGATTGAAGAGGGTATAAAAGAACTGGGGTCCCAAATCCTTAAGGAACACCCAGTTGAAAA
CACCCAGCTTCAGAATGAGAAGCTCTACCTGTACTACCTGCAGAACGGCAGGGACATGTACGTGGATCAG
GAACTGGACATCAATCGGCTCTCCGACTACGACGTGGATCATATCGTGCCCCAGTCTTTTCTCAAAGATG
ATTCTATTGATAATAAAGTGTTGACAAGATCCGATAAAAATAGAGGGAAGAGTGATAACGTCCCCTCAGA
AGAAGTTGTCAAGAAAATGAAAAATTATTGGCGGCAGCTGCTGAACGCCAAACTGATCACACAACGGAAG
TTCGATAATCTGACTAAGGCTGAACGAGGTGGCCTGTCTGAGTTGGATAAAGCCGGCTTCATCAAAAGGC
AGCTTGTTGAGACACGCCAGATCACCAAGCACGTGGCCCAAATTCTCGATTCACGCATGAACACCAAGTA
CGATGAAAATGACAAACTGATTCGAGAGGTGAAAGTTATTACTCTGAAGTCTAAGCTGGTCTCAGATTTC
AGAAAGGACTTTCAGTTTTATAAGGTGAGAGAGATCAACAATTACCACCATGCGCATGATGCCTACCTGA
ATGCAGTGGTAGGCACTGCACTTATCAAAAAATATCCCAAGCTTGAATCTGAATTTGTTTACGGAGACTA
TAAAGTGTACGATGTTAGGAAAATGATCGCAAAGTCTGAGCAGGAAATAGGCAAGGCCACCGCTAAGTAC
TTCTTTTACAGCAATATTATGAATTTTTTCAAGACCGAGATTACACTGGCCAATGGAGAGATTCGGAAGC
GACCACTTATCGAAACAAACGGAGAAACAGGAGAAATCGTGTGGGACAAGGGTAGGGATTTCGCGACAGT
CCGGAAGGTCCTGTCCATGCCGCAGGTGAACATCGTTAAAAAGACCGAAGTACAGACCGGAGGCTTCTCC
AAGGAAAGTATCCTCCCGAAAAGGAACAGCGACAAGCTGATCGCACGCAAAAAAGATTGGGACCCCAAGA
AATACGGCGGATTCGATTCTCCTACAGTCGCTTACAGTGTACTGGTTGTGGCCAAAGTGGAGAAAGGGAA
GTCTAAAAAACTCAAAAGCGTCAAGGAACTGCTGGGCATCACAATCATGGAGCGATCAAGCTTCGAAAAA
AACCCCATCGACTTTCTCGAGGCGAAAGGATATAAAGAGGTCAAAAAAGACCTCATCATTAAGCTTCCCA
AGTACTCTCTCTTTGAGCTTGAAAACGGCCGGAAACGAATGCTCGCTAGTGCGGGCGAGCTGCAGAAAGG
TAACGAGCTGGCACTGCCCTCTAAATACGTTAATTTCTTGTATCTGGCCAGCCACTATGAAAAGCTCAAA
GGGTCTCCCGAAGATAATGAGCAGAAGCAGCTGTTCGTGGAACAACACAAACACTACCTTGATGAGATCA
TCGAGCAAATAAGCGAATTCTCCAAAAGAGTGATCCTCGCCGACGCTAACCTCGATAAGGTGCTTTCTGC
TTACAATAAGCACAGGGATAAGCCCATCAGGGAGCAGGCAGAAAACATTATCCACTTGTTTACTCTGACC
AACTTGGGCGCGCCTGCAGCCTTCAAGTACTTCGACACCACCATAGACAGAAAGCGGTACACCTCTACAA
AGGAGGTCCTGGACGCCACACTGATTCATCAGTCAATTACGGGGCTCTATGAAACAAGAATCGACCTCTC
TCAGCTCGGTGGAGACAGCAGGGCTGACCCCAAGAAGAAGAGGAAGGTGTGATCTAGAGGATCTTTGTGA
AGGAACCTTACTTCTGTGGTGTGACATAATTGGACAAACTACCTACAGAGATTTAAAGCTCTAAGGTAAA
TATAAAATTTTTAAGTGTATAATGTGTTAAACTACTGATTCTAATTGTTTGTGTATTTTAGATTCCAACC
TATGGAACTGATGAATGGGAGCAGTGGTGGAATGCCTTTAATGAGGAAAACCTGTTTTGCTCAGAAGAAA
TGCCATCTAGTGATGATGAGGCTACTGCTGACTCTCAACATTCTACTCCTCCAAAAAAGAAGAGAAAGGT
AGAAGACCCCAAGGACTTTCCTTCAGAATTGCTAAGTTTTTTGAGTCATGCTGTGTTTAGTAATAGAACT
CTTGCTTGCTTTGCTATTTACACCACAAAGGAAAAAGCTGCACTGCTATACAAGAAAATTATGGAAAAAT
ATTTGATGTATAGTGCCTTGACTAGAGATCATAATCAGCCATACCACATTTGTAGAGGTTTTACTTGCTT
TAAAAAACCTCCCACACCTCCCCCTGAACCTGAAACATAAAATGAATGCAATTGTTGTTGTTAACTTGTT
TATTGCAGCTTATAATGGTTACAAATAAAGCAATAGCATCACAAATTTCACAAATAAAGCATTTTTTTCA
CTGCATTCTAGTTGTGGTTTGTCCAAACTCATCAATGTATCTTATCATGTCTGGATCTTGGCCACGTAAT
AAGTGTGCGTTGAATTTATTCGCAAAAACATTGCATATTTTCGGCAAAGTAAAATTTTGTTGCATACCTT
ATCAAAAAATAAGTGCTGCATACTTTTTAGAGAAACCAAATAATTTTTTATTGCATACCCGTTTTTAATA
AAATACATTGCATACCCTCTTTTAATAAAAAATATTGCATACTTTGACGAAACAAATTTTCGTTGCATAC
CCAATAAAAGATTATTATATTGCATACCCGTTTTTAATAAAATACATTGCATACCCTCTTTTAATAAAAA
ATATTGCATACGTTGACGAAACAAATTTTCGTTGCATACCCAATAAAAGATTATTATATTGCATACCTTT
TCTTGCCATACCATTTAGCCGATCAATTGTGCTCGGCAACAGTATATTTGTGGTGTGCCAACCAACAACG
GATCCACTAGTGTCGACGATGTAGGTCACGGTCTCGAAGCCGCGGTGCGGGTGCCAGGGCGTGCCCTTGG
GCTCCCCGGGCGCGTACTCCACCTCACCCATCTGGTCCATCATGATGAACGGGTCGAGGTGGCGGTAGTT
GATCCCGGCGAACGCGCGGCGCACCGGGAAGCCCTCGCCCTCGAAACCGCTGGGCGCGGTGGTCACGGTG
AGCACGGGACGTGCGACGGCGTCGGCGGGTGCGGATACGCGGGGCAGCGTCAGCGGGTTCTCGACGGTCA
CGGCGGGCATGTCGACACTAGTTCTAGCCAGCTTTTGTTCCCTTTAGTGAGGGTTAATTTCGAGCTTGGC
GTAATCATGGTCATAGCTGTTTCCTGTGTGAAATTGTTATCCGCTCACAATTCCACACAACATACGAGCC
GGAAGCATAAAGTGTAAAGCCTGGGGTGCCTAATGAGTGAGCTAACTCACATTAATTGCGTTGCGCTCAC
TGCCCGCTTTCCAGTCGGGAAACCTGTCGTGCCAGCTGCATTAATGAATCGGCCAACGCGCGGGGAGAGG
CGGTTTGCGTATTGGGCGCTCTTCCGCTTCCTCGCTCACTGACTCGCTGCGCTCGGTCGTTCGGCTGCGG
CGAGCGGTATCAGCTCACTCAAAGGCGGTAATACGGTTATCCACAGAATCAGGGGATAACGCAGGAAAGA
ACATGTGAGCAAAAGGCCAGCAAAAGGCCAGGAACCGTAAAAAGGCCGCGTTGCTGGCGTTTTTCCATAG
GCTCCGCCCCCCTGACGAGCATCACAAAAATCGACGCTCAAGTCAGAGGTGGCGAAACCCGACAGGACTA
TAAAGATACCAGGCGTTTCCCCCTGGAAGCTCCCTCGTGCGCTCTCCTGTTCCGACCCTGCCGCTTACCG
GATACCTGTCCGCCTTTCTCCCTTCGGGAAGCGTGGCGCTTTCTCATAGCTCACGCTGTAGGTATCTCAG
TTCGGTGTAGGTCGTTCGCTCCAAGCTGGGCTGTGTGCACGAACCCCCCGTTCAGCCCGACCGCTGCGCC
TTATCCGGTAACTATCGTCTTGAGTCCAACCCGGTAAGACACGACTTATCGCCACTGGCAGCAGCCACTG
GTAACAGGATTAGCAGAGCGAGGTATGTAGGCGGTGCTACAGAGTTCTTGAAGTGGTGGCCTAACTACGG
CTACACTAGAAGAACAGTATTTGGTATCTGCGCTCTGCTGAAGCCAGTTACCTTCGGAAAAAGAGTTGGT
AGCTCTTGATCCGGCAAACAAACCACCGCTGGTAGCGGTGGTTTTTTTGTTTGCAAGCAGCAGATTACGC
GCAGAAAAAAAGGATCTCAAGAAGATCCTTTGATCTTTTCTACGGGGTCTGACGCTCAGTGGAACGAAAA
CTCACGTTAAGGGATTTTGGTCATGAGATTATCAAAAAGGATCTTCACCTAGATCCTTTTAAATTAAAAA
TGAAGTTTTAAATCAATCTAAAGTATATATGAGTAAACTTGGTCTGACAGTTACCAATGCTTAATCAGTG
AGGCACCTATCTCAGCGATCTGTCTATTTCGTTCATCCATAGTTGCCTGACTCCCCGTCGTGTAGATAAC
TACGATACGGGAGGGCTTACCATCTGGCCCCAGTGCTGCAATGATACCGCGAGACCCACGCTCACCGGCT
CCAGATTTATCAGCAATAAACCAGCCAGCCGGAAGGGCCGAGCGCAGAAGTGGTCCTGCAACTTTATCCG
CCTCCATCCAGTCTATTAATTGTTGCCGGGAAGCTAGAGTAAGTAGTTCGCCAGTTAATAGTTTGCGCAA
CGTTGTTGCCATTGCTACAGGCATCGTGGTGTCACGCTCGTCGTTTGGTATGGCTTCATTCAGCTCCGGT
TCCCAACGATCAAGGCGAGTTACATGATCCCCCATGTTGTGCAAAAAAGCGGTTAGCTCCTTCGGTCCTC
CGATCGTTGTCAGAAGTAAGTTGGCCGCAGTGTTATCACTCATGGTTATGGCAGCACTGCATAATTCTCT
TACTGTCATGCCATCCGTAAGATGCTTTTCTGTGACTGGTGAGTACTCAACCAAGTCATTCTGAGAATAG
TGTATGCGGCGACCGAGTTGCTCTTGCCCGGCGTCAATACGGGATAATACCGCGCCACATAGCAGAACTT
TAAAAGTGCTCATCATTGGAAAACGTTCTTCGGGGCGAAAACTCTCAAGGATCTTACCGCTGTTGAGATC
CAGTTCGATGTAACCCACTCGTGCACCCAACTGATCTTCAGCATCTTTTACTTTCACCAGCGTTTCTGGG
TGAGCAAAAACAGGAAGGCAAAATGCCGCAAAAAAGGGAATAAGGGCGACACGGAAATGTTGAATACTCA
TACTCTTCCTTTTTCAATATTATTGAAGCATTTATCAGGGTTATTGTCTCATGAGCGGATACATATTTGA
ATGTATTTAGAAAAATAAACAAATAGGGGTTCCGCGCACATTTCCCCGAAAAGTGCCAC
Features (pLannotate 1.2.2; 38 found; start..end, strand, type, name):
     30..458     -  rep_origin     f1 ori (sequence partly withheld): f1 bacteriophage origin of replication; arrow indicates direction of (+) strand synthesis
    463..620     -  CDS            lacZα (fragment): LacZα fragment of β-galactosidase; lacZ fragment
    623..641     +  promoter       T7 promoter: promoter for bacteriophage T7 RNA polymerase
    666..4785    +  gene           mini-white: white; This modified version of the white gene lacks part of the first intron.
   4792..4825    -  protein_bind   loxP: Cre-mediated recombination occurs in the 8-bp core sequence (GCATACAT). Cre recombinase
   4838..5268    +  protein_bind   gypsy insulator: chromatin insulator from Drosophila Su(Hw), CP190, and Mod(mdg4)67.2
   5296..5315    -  misc_feature   MCS (fragment): pUC18/19 multiple cloning site
   5314..5408    +  protein_bind   5X UAS: five tandem copies of the "ScaI site" 17-mer CGGAGTACTGTCCTCCG, an upstream activating sequence (UAS) that efficiently binds yeast Gal4 (Webster et al., 1988; Pfeiffer et al., 2010) GAL4
   5412..5433    -  misc_feature   MCS (fragment): pUC18/19 multiple cloning site
   5432..5526    +  protein_bind   5X UAS: five tandem copies of the "ScaI site" 17-mer CGGAGTACTGTCCTCCG, an upstream activating sequence (UAS) that efficiently binds yeast Gal4 (Webster et al., 1988; Pfeiffer et al., 2010) GAL4
   5695..5728    -  protein_bind   FRT (minimal): supports FLP-mediated excision but not integration (Turan and Bode, 2011) FLP recombinase from the Saccharomyces cerevisiae 2μ plasmid
   5733..6449    +  CDS            mEGFP: mEGFP is a basic (constitutively fluorescent) green fluorescent protein published in 2002, derived from Aequorea victoria. It has moderate acid sensitivity.
   6481..6555    +  CDS            small t antigen (fragment): SV40 (simian virus 40) small t antigen
   6557..6622    +  intron         small t intron: SV40 (simian virus 40) small t antigen intron
   6752..6772    +  CDS            SV40 NLS: nuclear localization signal of SV40 (simian virus 40) large T antigen
   6779..6913    +  CDS            LT_POVHA (fragment): Protein inferred from homology: Swiss-Prot protein existence level 3. Isoform large T antigen is a key early protein essential for both driving viral replication and inducing cellular transformation. Plays a role in viral genome replication by driving entry of quiescent cells into the cell cycle and by autoregulating the synthesis of viral early mRNA. Displays highly oncogenic activities by corrupting the host cellular checkpoint mechanisms that guard cell division and the transcription, replication, and repair of DNA. Participates in the modulation of cellular gene expression preceeding viral
   6938..7021    +  CDS            large T antigen (fragment): large T antigen from SV40 (simian virus 40)
   7044..7178    +  polyA_signal   SV40 poly(A) signal: SV40 polyadenylation signal
   7196..7229    -  protein_bind   FRT (minimal): supports FLP-mediated excision but not integration (Turan and Bode, 2011) FLP recombinase from the Saccharomyces cerevisiae 2μ plasmid
   7240..7302    +  CDS            VN155(I152L) (fragment): improved N-terminal fragment of mVenus for use in bimolecular fluorescence complementation (BiFC) (Kodama and Hu, 2010)
   7309..7349    -  CDS            VN155(I152L) (fragment): improved N-terminal fragment of mVenus for use in bimolecular fluorescence complementation (BiFC) (Kodama and Hu, 2010)
   7361..11464   +  CDS            cas9: CAS9_STRP1 - Also known as csn1 From Streptococcus pyogenes serotype M1.
  11508..11582   +  CDS            small t antigen (fragment): SV40 (simian virus 40) small t antigen
  11584..11649   +  intron         small t intron: SV40 (simian virus 40) small t antigen intron
  11779..11799   +  CDS            SV40 NLS: nuclear localization signal of SV40 (simian virus 40) large T antigen
  11806..11940   +  CDS            LT_POVHA (fragment): Protein inferred from homology: Swiss-Prot protein existence level 3. Isoform large T antigen is a key early protein essential for both driving viral replication and inducing cellular transformation. Plays a role in viral genome replication by driving entry of quiescent cells into the cell cycle and by autoregulating the synthesis of viral early mRNA. Displays highly oncogenic activities by corrupting the host cellular checkpoint mechanisms that guard cell division and the transcription, replication, and repair of DNA. Participates in the modulation of cellular gene expression preceeding viral
  11965..12048   +  CDS            large T antigen (fragment): large T antigen from SV40 (simian virus 40)
  12071..12205   +  polyA_signal   SV40 poly(A) signal: SV40 polyadenylation signal
  12207..12637   +  protein_bind   gypsy insulator: chromatin insulator from Drosophila Su(Hw), CP190, and Mod(mdg4)67.2
  12671..12740   +  protein_bind   attB: attB site for the φC31 integrase (Groth et al., 2000) phage φC31 integrase
  12959..12977   -  promoter       T3 promoter: promoter for bacteriophage T3 RNA polymerase
  13020..13042   -  protein_bind   lac operator (fragment): The lac repressor binds to the lac operator to inhibit transcription in E. coli. This inhibition can be relieved by adding lactose or isopropyl-β-D-thiogalactopyranoside (IPTG). lac repressor encoded by lacI
  13046..13076   -  promoter       lac promoter: promoter for the E. coli lac operon
  13091..13112   -  protein_bind   CAP binding site: CAP binding activates transcription in the presence of cAMP. E. coli catabolite activator protein
  13125..13217   -  CDS            lacI (fragment): lac repressor; lacI; The lac repressor binds to the lac operator to inhibit transcription in E. coli. This inhibition can be relieved by adding lactose or isopropyl-β-D-thiogalactopyranoside (IPTG).
  13400..13988   -  rep_origin     ori: high-copy-number ColE1/pMB1/pBR322/pUC origin of replication
  14159..15019   -  CDS            AmpR: β-lactamase; bla; confers resistance to ampicillin, carbenicillin, and related antibiotics
  15020..15124   -  promoter       AmpR promoter: bla
