[The description below was written by a language model from this plasmid's Addgene catalogue record and pLannotate feature annotations shown in this document.]
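Description:
UAS-FRT-GFP-FRT-u(M)Cas9 is a Drosophila transgenesis and insect expression plasmid of about 15.2 kb, built on the pUASTattB backbone for conditional, tissue-specific CRISPR mutagenesis. It is propagated in E. coli through a high-copy ColE1/pUC-type origin with ampicillin selection (AmpR), and it also carries an f1 origin and remnants of a lacZα/lac promoter cloning region. For fly transgenesis it provides a φC31 attB site for integrase-mediated insertion into genomic attP landing sites. A mini-white gene serves as the eye-colour marker for identifying transformants, and a loxP site lies next to it.

The expression unit is flanked by two gypsy insulators, which help shield it from chromosomal position effects. Two 5X UAS blocks, giving ten Gal4-binding sites, place transcription under the Gal4/UAS system. The feature table does not annotate the basal promoter that follows them. Downstream lies a flip-out cassette consisting of mEGFP with SV40 small t intron and polyadenylation sequences, bracketed by two minimal FRT sites in the same orientation. Until this cassette is removed, Gal4-expressing cells make GFP and transcription terminates before the Streptococcus pyogenes Cas9 coding sequence. FLP recombinase excises the GFP-terminator cassette and brings Cas9, with its own SV40 3′ region, under UAS control.

Between the second FRT and Cas9 are short fragments annotated as Venus-derived sequence. These probably correspond to the upstream open reading frame named "uORF(M)" in the insert. Such a uORF would be expected to dampen Cas9 translation, with "M" probably denoting a medium-length variant, though the record does not spell this out. Together with Gal4 drivers, FLP sources and sgRNA transgenes, the construct allows Cas9 activity to be restricted in space and time.
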