Addgene plasmid #127388: UAS-FRT-GFP-FRT-u(M)Cas9
Purpose: Cas9 inducible by removal of a GFP flip-out cassette
Depositing lab: Michael Boutros. Depositing organization: Deutsches Krebsforschungszentrum (DKFZ). Publication: A large-scale resource for tissue-specific CRISPR mutagenesis in Drosophila. Port F, Strein C, Stricker M, Rauscher B, Heigwer F, Zhou J, Beyersdorffer C, Frei J, Hess A, Kern K, Lange L, Langner N, Malamud R, Pavlovic B, Radecke K, Schmitt L, Voos L, Valentini E, Boutros M. Elife. 2020 Feb 13;9. pii: 53865. doi: 10.7554/eLife.53865. PubMed 32053108.
Backbone
  Vector backbone: pUASTattB
  Backbone manufacturer: Johannes Bischof and Konrad Basler
  Total vector size (bp): 15200
  Vector type: Insect Expression, CRISPR
Growth in bacteria
  Bacterial resistance: Ampicillin, 100 μg/mL
  Growth temperature: 37°C
  Growth strain: DH5alpha
  Copy number: Unknown
Gene/Insert
  Gene/Insert name: FRT-GFP-FRT-uORF(M)Cas9
  Insert size (bp): 5700
Terms and licenses: Academic/Nonprofit Terms; Industry Terms: Not Available to Industry
How to cite: UAS-FRT-GFP-FRT-u(M)Cas9 was a gift from Michael Boutros (Addgene plasmid # 127388 ; http://n2t.net/addgene:127388 ; RRID:Addgene_127388)
